Addgene plasmid #127277: HA tagged SphI ELL2 M133, 138, 186ILeu
Purpose: Expresses human ELL2 with M133, 138, 186ILeu to prevent internal Met initiation peptides and contains HA tag near C-terminus
Depositing lab: Christine Milcarek. Depositing organization: University of Pittsburgh (University, School of Medicine, and Cancer Institute). Publication: Transcription elongation factor ELL2 directs immunoglobulin secretion in plasma cells by stimulating altered RNA processing. Martincic K, Alkan SA, Cheatle A, Borghesi L, Milcarek C. Nat Immunol. 2009 Oct;10(10):1102-9. doi: 10.1038/ni.1786. Epub 2009 Sep 13. PubMed 19749764.
Backbone
  Vector backbone: oEF4B
  Backbone manufacturer: invitrogen
  Vector type: Mammalian Expression
Growth in bacteria
  Bacterial resistance: Ampicillin, 100 μg/mL
  Growth temperature: 37°C
  Growth strain: DH5alpha
  Copy number: Unknown
Gene/Insert
  Gene/Insert name: ELL2 with Met 133, 138, 186 to Ileu (alt name: CM568)
  Species: H. sapiens (human)
  Insert size (bp): 1900
  Mutation: Met 133, 138, 186 to Ileu; HA inserted at SphI after Met 518
  Entrez Gene: ELL2 (a.k.a. MRCCAT1)
  Promoter: pEF1a
  Cloning method: Restriction Enzyme; 5′ cloning site Unknown (unknown if destroyed); 3′ cloning site Unknown (unknown if destroyed)
Terms and licenses: Academic/Nonprofit Terms; Industry Terms: Not Available to Industry
How to cite: HA tagged SphI ELL2 M133, 138, 186ILeu was a gift from Christine Milcarek (Addgene plasmid # 127277 ; http://n2t.net/addgene:127277 ; RRID:Addgene_127277)
