[The description below was written by a language model from this plasmid's Addgene catalogue record and pLannotate feature annotations shown in this document.]
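Description:
HA tagged SphI ELL2 M133, 138, 186ILeu is a mammalian expression plasmid of about 7.8 kb. Its backbone is recorded as "oEF4B" from Invitrogen, and the feature layout looks like a pEF4/His-type vector. It is propagated in E. coli through a high-copy ColE1/pUC origin with ampicillin selection (AmpR under its own bla promoter), and it also carries an f1 origin. A second marker cassette places the Sh ble gene (BleoR) behind both the SV40 early promoter and the bacterial EM7 promoter, followed by an SV40 poly(A) signal. This arrangement would allow Zeocin selection in mammalian cells, although the catalogue entry lists only ampicillin.

The payload is human ELL2, a transcription elongation factor of the super elongation complex. It is driven by the strong constitutive EF-1α promoter and terminated by the bGH polyadenylation signal. Methionines 133, 138 and 186 are changed to isoleucine to prevent translation initiating at these internal sites, so that shorter ELL2 peptides are not produced alongside the full-length protein. An HA epitope is inserted at an SphI site after Met 518, near the C-terminus, for detection. This tag was not annotated separately in the feature table.

Upstream of the ELL2 coding region the table shows a T7 promoter, a short fragment that probably represents a His tag, the T7 gene 10 leader and the Xpress epitope with its enterokinase site. The record does not confirm whether these elements are fused in frame to ELL2, and the cloning sites are listed as unknown. The associated work concerns the role of ELL2 in altered RNA processing and immunoglobulin secretion in plasma cells, and this construct fits expression and detection of full-length ELL2 in such studies.
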