Features (pLannotate 1.2.2; 24 found; start..end, strand, type, name):
     17..35      +  promoter       T7 promoter: promoter for bacteriophage T7 RNA polymerase
     77..97      +  CDS            capTEV™ (fragment): composite tag for in vivo biotinylation, TEV protease cleavage, and 6xHis tagging
     98..130     +  CDS            T7 tag (gene 10 leader): leader peptide from bacteriophage T7 gene 10 promotes efficient translation in E. coli
    134..157     +  CDS            Xpress™ tag: Xpress™ epitope tag, including an enterokinase recognition and cleavage site
    206..2161    +  CDS            ELL2: ELL2_HUMAN - Experimental evidence at protein level: Swiss-Prot protein existence level 1. Elongation factor component of the super elongation complex (SEC), a complex required to increase the catalytic rate of RNA polymerase II transcription by suppressing transient pausing by the polymerase at multiple sites along the DNA. Component of the little elongation complex (LEC), a complex required to regulate small nuclear RNA (snRNA) gene transcription by RNA polymerase II and III (PubMed:22195968). Plays a role in immunoglobulin secretion in plasma cells: directs efficient alternative mRNA proces
   2267..2491    +  polyA_signal   bGH poly(A) signal: bovine growth hormone polyadenylation signal
   2495..2516    +  promoter       SV40 promoter (fragment): SV40 enhancer and early promoter
   2537..2965    +  rep_origin     f1 ori (sequence partly withheld): f1 bacteriophage origin of replication; arrow indicates direction of (+) strand synthesis
   2979..3308    +  promoter       SV40 promoter: SV40 enhancer and early promoter
   3356..3403    +  promoter       EM7 promoter: synthetic bacterial promoter&nbsp
   3422..3796    +  CDS            BleoR: antibiotic-binding protein; Sh ble from Streptoalloteichus hindustanus; confers resistance to bleomycin, phleomycin, and Zeocin™
   3806..3931    +  CDS            ble (fragment): BLE_KLEPN - Experimental evidence at protein level: Swiss-Prot protein existence level 1. Binding protein with a strong affinity to the bleomycin family of antibiotics. Binds to CL990; an antimitotic-antibiotic compound. From Klebsiella pneumoniae.
   3926..4047    +  polyA_signal   SV40 poly(A) signal: SV40 polyadenylation signal
   4120..4136    -  protein_bind   lac operator: The lac repressor binds to the lac operator to inhibit transcription in E. coli. This inhibition can be relieved by adding lactose or isopropyl-β-D-thiogalactopyranoside (IPTG). lac repressor encoded by lacI
   4144..4174    -  promoter       lac promoter: promoter for the E. coli lac operon
   4189..4210    -  protein_bind   CAP binding site: CAP binding activates transcription in the presence of cAMP. E. coli catabolite activator protein
   4223..4315    -  CDS            lacI (fragment): lac repressor; lacI; The lac repressor binds to the lac operator to inhibit transcription in E. coli. This inhibition can be relieved by adding lactose or isopropyl-β-D-thiogalactopyranoside (IPTG).
   4498..5086    -  rep_origin     ori: high-copy-number ColE1/pMB1/pBR322/pUC origin of replication
   5257..6117    -  CDS            AmpR: β-lactamase; bla; confers resistance to ampicillin, carbenicillin, and related antibiotics
   6118..6222    -  promoter       AmpR promoter: bla
   6281..6333    -  misc_feature   bom (fragment): basis of mobility region from pBR322
   6488..6506    +  enhancer       CMV enhancer (fragment): human cytomegalovirus immediate early enhancer
   6531..6597    +  CDS            small t antigen (fragment): SV40 (simian virus 40) small t antigen
   6604..7782    +  promoter       EF-1α promoter: strong constitutive promoter for human elongation factor EF-1α
>Addgene plasmid #127277 | HA tagged SphI ELL2 M133, 138, 186ILeu | addgene full sequence | sequence record 250039 | Addgene NGS Result
GGAATTAGCTTGGTACTAATACGACTCACTATAGGGAGACCCAAGCTGGCTAGGTAAGCTTACCATGGGG
GGTTCTCATCATCATCATCATCATGGTATGGCTAGCATGACTGGTGGACAGCAAATGGGTCGGGATCTGT
ACGACGATGACGATAAGGTACCTAAGGATCCAGTGTGGTGGAATTCTGCAGATGGGGAGTTTAAGATGGC
GGCGGGGGGGACAGGGGGCCTGCGGGAGGAGCAGCGCTATGGGCTGTCGTGCGGACGGCTGGGGCAGGAC
AACATCACCGTACTGCATGTGAAGCTCACCGAGACGGCGATCCGGGCGCTCGAGACTTACCAGAGCCACA
AGAATTTAATTCCTTTTCGACCTTCAATCCAGTTCCAAGGACTCCACGGGCTTGTCAAAATTCCCAAAAA
TGATCCCCTCAATGAAGTTCATAACTTTAACTTTTATTTGTCAAATGTGGGCAAAGACAACCCTCAGGGC
AGCTTTGACTGCATCCAGCAAACATTCTCCAGCTCTGGAGCCTCCCAGCTCAATTGCCTGGGATTTATAC
AAGATAAAATTACAGTGTGTGCAACAAACGACTCGTATCAGATCACACGAGAAAGAATCACCCAGGCAGA
GGAGGAATCCCGCAACCGAAGCACAAAAGTTATCAAACCCGGTGGACCATATGTAGGGAAAAGAGTGCAA
ATTCGGAAAGCACCTCAAGCTGTTTCAGATACAGTTCCTGAGAGGAAAAGGTCAACCCCCATCAACCCTG
CAAATACAATTCGAAAGACACATAGCAGCAGCACCATCTCTCAGAGGCCATACAGGGACAGGGTGATTCA
CTTACTGGCCCTGAAGGCCTACAAGAAACCGGAGCTACTTGCTAGACTCCAGAAAGATGGTGTCAATCAA
AAAGACAAGAACTCCCTGGGAGCAATTCTGCAACAGGTAGCCAATCTGAATTCTAAGGACCTCTCATATA
CCTTAAAGGATTATGTTTTTAAAGAGCTTCAAAGAGACTGGCCTGGATACAGTGAAATAGACAGACGGTC
ATTGGAGTCAGTGCTCTCTAGAAAACTAAATCCGTCTCAGAATGCTACAGGCACCAGCCGTTCAGAATCT
CCTGTATGTTCTAGTAGAGATGCTGTATCTTCTCCTCAGAAACGGCTTTTGGATTCAGAGTTTATTGATC
CTTTAATGAATAAAAAAGCCCGAATATCTCACCTGACGAACAGAGTACCACCAACACTAAATGGTCATTT
GAATCCCACCAGTGAAAAATCGGCTGCAGGCCTCCCACTGCCCCCTGCGGCTGCTGCCATCCCCACCCCT
CCACCGCTGCCTTCAACCTATCTGCCCATCTCACATCCTCCTCAGATTGTAAATTCTAACTCCAACTCCC
CTAGCACTCCAGAAGGCCGGGGGACTCAAGACCTACCTGTTGACAGTTTTAGTCAAAACGATAGTATCTA
TGAGGACCAGCAAGACAAATATACCTCTAGGACTTCTCTGGAAACCTTACCCCCTGGTTCCGTTCTACTA
AAGTGTCCAAAGCCTATGGAAGAAAACCATTCAATGTCTCACAAAAAGTCCAAAAAGAAGTCTAAAAAAC
ATAAGGAAAAGGACCAAATAAAAAAGCACGACATTGAGACTATTGAGGAAAAGGAGGAAGATCTTAAGAG
AGAAGAGGAAATTGCCAAGCTAAATAACTCCAGTCCAAATTCCAGTGGAGGAGTTAAAGAGGATTGCACT
GCCTCCATGGAACCTTCAGCAATTGAACTCCCAGATTATTTGATAAAATATATCGCTATCGTCTCCTATG
AGCAACGCCAGAATTATAAGGATGACTTCAATGCAGAGTATGATGAGTACAGAGCTTTGCATGGGTACCC
ATACGACGTCCCAGACTACGCTGCTCATGCCAGGATGGAGACTGTAGCTAGAAGATTTATCAAACTAGAT
GCACAAAGAAAGCGCCTTTCTCCAGGCTCAAAAGAGTATCAGAATGTTCATGAAGAAGTCTTACAAGAAT
ATCAGAAGATAAAGCAGTCTAGTCCCAATTACCATGAAGAAAAATACAGATGTGAATATCTTCATAACAA
GCTGGCTCACATCAAAAGGCTAATAGGTGAATTTGACCAACAGCAAGCAGAGTCATGGTCCTAGAACTCT
GCTTGGACCAGAAGATGTGAATAAACTTAAGCTATCCAGCACAGTGGCGGCCGCTCGAGTCTAGAGGGCC
CGTTTAAACCCGCTGATCAGCCTCGACTGTGCCTTCTAGTTGCCAGCCATCTGTTGTTTGCCCCTCCCCC
GTGCCTTCCTTGACCCTGGAAGGTGCCACTCCCACTGTCCTTTCCTAATAAAATGAGGAAATTGCATCGC
ATTGTCTGAGTAGGTGTCATTCTATTCTGGGGGGTGGGGTGGGGCAGGACAGCAAGGGGGAGGATTGGGA
AGACAATAGCAGGCATGCTGGGGATGCGGTGGGCTCTATGGCTTCTGAGGCGGAAAGAACCAGCTGGGGC
TCTAGGGGGTATCCCC
[124 nt withheld, positions 2537-2660]
C
[91 nt withheld, positions 2662-2752]
A
[49 nt withheld, positions 2754-2802]
CCTTTGACGTTGGAGTCCACGTTCTTT
[37 nt withheld, positions 2830-2866]
ACCCTATCTCGGTCTATTCTTTTGATTTATAAGGGATTTTGCCGATTTCGGCCTATTGGTTAAAAAATGA
GCTGATTTAACAAAAATTTAACGCGAATTAATTCTGTGGAATGTGTGTCAGTTAGGGTGTGGAAAGTCCC
CAGGCTCCCCAGCAGGCAGAAGTATGCAAAGCATGCATCTCAATTAGTCAGCAACCAGGTGTGGAAAGTC
CCCAGGCTCCCCAGCAGGCAGAAGTATGCAAAGCATGCATCTCAATTAGTCAGCAACCATAGTCCCGCCC
CTAACTCCGCCCATCCCGCCCCTAACTCCGCCCAGTTCCGCCCATTCTCCGCCCCATGGCTGACTAATTT
TTTTTATTTATGCAGAGGCCGAGGCCGCCTCTGCCTCTGAGCTATTCCAGAAGTAGTGAGGAGGCTTTTT
TGGAGGCCTAGGCTTTTGCAAAAAGCTCCCGGGAGCTTGTATATCCATTTTCGGATCTGATCAGCACGTG
TTGACAATTAATCATCGGCATAGTATATCGGCATAGTATAATACGACAAGGTGAGGAACTAAACCATGGC
CAAGTTGACCAGTGCCGTTCCGGTGCTCACCGCGCGCGACGTCGCCGGAGCGGTCGAGTTCTGGACCGAC
CGGCTCGGGTTCTCCCGGGACTTCGTGGAGGACGACTTCGCCGGTGTGGTCCGGGACGACGTGACCCTGT
TCATCAGCGCGGTCCAGGACCAGGTGGTGCCGGACAACACCCTGGCCTGGGTGTGGGTGCGCGGCCTGGA
CGAGCTGTACGCCGAGTGGTCGGAGGTCGTGTCCACGAACTTCCGGGACGCCTCCGGGCCGGCCATGACC
GAGATCGGCGAGCAGCCGTGGGGGCGGGAGTTCGCCCTGCGCGACCCGGCCGGCAACTGCGTGCACTTCG
TGGCCGAGGAGCAGGACTGACACGTGCTACGAGATTTCGATTCCACCGCCGCCTTCTATGAAAGGTTGGG
CTTCGGAATCGTTTTCCGGGACGCCGGCTGGATGATCCTCCAGCGCGGGGATCTCATGCTGGAGTTCTTC
GCCCACCCCAACTTGTTTATTGCAGCTTATAATGGTTACAAATAAAGCAATAGCATCACAAATTTCACAA
ATAAAGCATTTTTTTCACTGCATTCTAGTTGTGGTTTGTCCAAACTCATCAATGTATCTTATCATGTCTG
TATACCGTCGACCTCTAGCTAGAGCTTGGCGTAATCATGGTCATAGCTGTTTCCTGTGTGAAATTGTTAT
CCGCTCACAATTCCACACAACATACGAGCCGGAAGCATAAAGTGTAAAGCCTGGGGTGCCTAATGAGTGA
GCTAACTCACATTAATTGCGTTGCGCTCACTGCCCGCTTTCCAGTCGGGAAACCTGTCGTGCCAGCTGCA
TTAATGAATCGGCCAACGCGCGGGGAGAGGCGGTTTGCGTATTGGGCGCTCTTCCGCTTCCTCGCTCACT
GACTCGCTGCGCTCGGTCGTTCGGCTGCGGCGAGCGGTATCAGCTCACTCAAAGGCGGTAATACGGTTAT
CCACAGAATCAGGGGATAACGCAGGAAAGAACATGTGAGCAAAAGGCCAGCAAAAGGCCAGGAACCGTAA
AAAGGCCGCGTTGCTGGCGTTTTTCCATAGGCTCCGCCCCCCTGACGAGCATCACAAAAATCGACGCTCA
AGTCAGAGGTGGCGAAACCCGACAGGACTATAAAGATACCAGGCGTTTCCCCCTGGAAGCTCCCTCGTGC
GCTCTCCTGTTCCGACCCTGCCGCTTACCGGATACCTGTCCGCCTTTCTCCCTTCGGGAAGCGTGGCGCT
TTCTCATAGCTCACGCTGTAGGTATCTCAGTTCGGTGTAGGTCGTTCGCTCCAAGCTGGGCTGTGTGCAC
GAACCCCCCGTTCAGCCCGACCGCTGCGCCTTATCCGGTAACTATCGTCTTGAGTCCAACCCGGTAAGAC
ACGACTTATCGCCACTGGCAGCAGCCACTGGTAACAGGATTAGCAGAGCGAGGTATGTAGGCGGTGCTAC
AGAGTTCTTGAAGTGGTGGCCTAACTACGGCTACACTAGAAGAACAGTATTTGGTATCTGCGCTCTGCTG
AAGCCAGTTACCTTCGGAAAAAGAGTTGGTAGCTCTTGATCCGGCAAACAAACCACCGCTGGTAGCGGTG
GTTTTTTTGTTTGCAAGCAGCAGATTACGCGCAGAAAAAAAGGATCTCAAGAAGATCCTTTGATCTTTTC
TACGGGGTCTGACGCTCAGTGGAACGAAAACTCACGTTAAGGGATTTTGGTCATGAGATTATCAAAAAGG
ATCTTCACCTAGATCCTTTTAAATTAAAAATGAAGTTTTAAATCAATCTAAAGTATATATGAGTAAACTT
GGTCTGACAGTTACCAATGCTTAATCAGTGAGGCACCTATCTCAGCGATCTGTCTATTTCGTTCATCCAT
AGTTGCCTGACTCCCCGTCGTGTAGATAACTACGATACGGGAGGGCTTACCATCTGGCCCCAGTGCTGCA
ATGATACCGCGAGACCCACGCTCACCGGCTCCAGATTTATCAGCAATAAACCAGCCAGCCGGAAGGGCCG
AGCGCAGAAGTGGTCCTGCAACTTTATCCGCCTCCATCCAGTCTATTAATTGTTGCCGGGAAGCTAGAGT
AAGTAGTTCGCCAGTTAATAGTTTGCGCAACGTTGTTGCCATTGCTACAGGCATCGTGGTGTCACGCTCG
TCGTTTGGTATGGCTTCATTCAGCTCCGGTTCCCAACGATCAAGGCGAGTTACATGATCCCCCATGTTGT
GCAAAAAAGCGGTTAGCTCCTTCGGTCCTCCGATCGTTGTCAGAAGTAAGTTGGCCGCAGTGTTATCACT
CATGGTTATGGCAGCACTGCATAATTCTCTTACTGTCATGCCATCCGTAAGATGCTTTTCTGTGACTGGT
GAGTACTCAACCAAGTCATTCTGAGAATAGTGTATGCGGCGACCGAGTTGCTCTTGCCCGGCGTCAATAC
GGGATAATACCGCGCCACATAGCAGAACTTTAAAAGTGCTCATCATTGGAAAACGTTCTTCGGGGCGAAA
ACTCTCAAGGATCTTACCGCTGTTGAGATCCAGTTCGATGTAACCCACTCGTGCACCCAACTGATCTTCA
GCATCTTTTACTTTCACCAGCGTTTCTGGGTGAGCAAAAACAGGAAGGCAAAATGCCGCAAAAAAGGGAA
TAAGGGCGACACGGAAATGTTGAATACTCATACTCTTCCTTTTTCAATATTATTGAAGCATTTATCAGGG
TTATTGTCTCATGAGCGGATACATATTTGAATGTATTTAGAAAAATAAACAAATAGGGGTTCCGCGCACA
TTTCCCCGAAAAGTGCCACCTGACGTCGACGGATCGGGAGATCTCCCGATCCCCTATGGTGCACTCTCAG
TACAATCTGCTCTGATGCCGCATAGTTAAGCCAGTATCTGCTCCCTGCTTGTGTGTTGGAGGTCGCTGAG
TAGTGCGCGAGCAAAATTTAAGCTACAACAAGGCAAGGCTTGACCGACAATTGCATGAAGAATCTGCTTA
GGGTTAGGCGTTTTGCGCTGCTTCGCGATGTACGGGCCAGATATACGCGTTGACATTGATTATTGACTAG
GCTTTTGCAAAAAGCTTTGCAAAGATGGATAAAGTTTTAAACAGAGAGGAATCTTTGCAGCTAATGGACC
TTCTAGGTCTTGAAAGGAGTGGGAATTGGCTCCGGTGCCCGTCAGTGGGCAGAGCGCACATCGCCCACAG
TCCCCGAGAAGTTGGGGGGAGGGGTCGGCAATTGAACCGGTGCCTAGAGAAGGTGGCGCGGGGTAAACTG
GGAAAGTGATGTCGTGTACTGGCTCCGCCTTTTTCCCGAGGGTGGGGGAGAACCGTATATAAGTGCAGTA
GTCGCCGTGAACGTTCTTTTTCGCAACGGGTTTGCCGCCAGAACACAGGTAAGTGCCGTGTGTGGTTCCC
GCGGGCCTGGCCTCTTTACGGGTTATGGCCCTTGCGTGCCTTGAATTACTTCCACCTGGCTGCAGTACGT
GATTCTTGATCCCGAGCTTCGGGTTGGAAGTGGGTGGGAGAGTTCGAGGCCTTGCGCTTAAGGAGCCCCT
TCGCCTCGTGCTTGAGTTGAGGCCTGGCCTGGGCGCTGGGGCCGCCGCGTGCGAATCTGGTGGCACCTTC
GCGCCTGTCTCGCTGCTTTCGATAAGTCTCTAGCCATTTAAAATTTTTGATGACCTGCTGCGACGCTTTT
TTTCTGGCAAGATAGTCTTGTAAATGCGGGCCAAGATCTGCACACTGGTATTTCGGTTTTTGGGGCCGCG
GGCGGCGACGGGGCCCGTGCGTCCCAGCGCACATGTTCGGCGAGGCGGGGCCTGCGAGCGCGGCCACCGA
GAATCGGACGGGGGTAGTCTCAAGCTGGCCGGCCTGCTCTGGTGCCTGGCCTCGCGCCGCCGTGTATCGC
CCCGCCCTGGGCGGCAAGGCTGGCCCGGTCGGCACCAGTTGCGTGAGCGGAAAGATGGCCGCTTCCCGGC
CCTGCTGCAGGGAGCTCAAAATGGAGGACGCGGCGCTCGGGAGAGCGGGCGGGTGAGTCACCCACACAAA
GGAAAAGGGCCTTTCCGTCCTCAGCCGTCGCTTCATGTGACTCCACGGAGTACCGGGCGCCGTCCAGGCA
CCTCGATTAGTTCTCGAGCTTTTGGAGTACGTCGTCTTTAGGTTGGGGGGAGGGGTTTTATGCGATGGAG
TTTCCCCACACTGAGTGGGTGGAGACTGAAGTTAGGCCAGCTTGGCACTTGATGTAATTCTCCTTGGAAT
TTGCCCTTTTTGAGTTTGGATCTTGGTTCATTCTCAAGCCTCAGACAGTGGTTCAAAGTTTTTTTCTTCC
ATTTCAGGTGTCGTGA
